>Addgene plasmid #225496 | pENTR2b-Lifeact-mNeonGreen | addgene full sequence | sequence record 492971 | Addgene NGS Result
TACCATGGCGGCCTGGAAAGGCGACATCCCGTCAGGGTAGGGCAGGTACTGATGGAAGCCATACCCGATA
TGAGGGACCAGAATCCAGGGGGAGAACTGGAGGTCACCCTTGGTGGACTTCAGGTTTAACTCCTCATAAC
CATCATTTGGATTGCCGGTGCCCTGACCCACCATGTCAAAGTCCACACCGTTGATGGAGCCAAAGATGTG
TAACTCATGTGTCGCTGGGAGAGAGGCCATGTTATCCTCCTCGCCCTTGCTCACCATGGTGGCGACCGGT
GGATCCCCCTCCTCCTTGCTGATGCTCTCGAACTTCTTGATCAGGTCGGCCACGCCCATGGTGGCGGTAC
CGGATCCAGTCGACTGAATTGGTTCCGGCGCCAGCCTGCTTTTTTGTACAAAGTTGGCATTATAAAAAAG
CATTGCTTATCAATTTGTTGCAACGAACAGGTCACTATCAGTCAAAATAAAATCATTATTTGGGGCCCGA
GCTTAAGTAACTAACTAACAGGAAGAGTTTGTAGAAACGCAAAAAGGCCATCCGTCAGGATGGCCTTCTG
CTTAGTTTGATGCCTGGCAGTTTATGGCGGGCGTCCTGCCCGCCACCCTCCGGGCCGTTGCTTCACAACG
TTCAAATCCGCTCCCGGCGGATTTGTCCTACTCAGGAGAGCGTTCACCGACAAACAACAGATAAAACGAA
AGGCCCAGTCTTCCGACTGAGCCTTTCGTTTTATTTGATGCCTGGCAGTTCCCTACTCTCGCTTAGTAGT
TAGACGTCCCCGAGATCCATGCTAGCGGTAATACGGTTATCCACAGAATCAGGGGATAACGCAGGAAAGA
ACATGTGAGCAAAAGGCCAGCAAAAGGCCAGGAACCGTAAAAAGGCCGCGTTGCTGGCGTTTTTCCATAG
GCTCCGCCCCCCTGACGAGCATCACAAAAATCGACGCTCAAGTCAGAGGTGGCGAAACCCGACAGGACTA
TAAAGATACCAGGCGTTTCCCCCTGGAAGCTCCCTCGTGCGCTCTCCTGTTCCGACCCTGCCGCTTACCG
GATACCTGTCCGCCTTTCTCCCTTCGGGAAGCGTGGCGCTTTCTCATAGCTCACGCTGTAGGTATCTCAG
TTCGGTGTAGGTCGTTCGCTCCAAGCTGGGCTGTGTGCACGAACCCCCCGTTCAGCCCGACCGCTGCGCC
TTATCCGGTAACTATCGTCTTGAGTCCAACCCGGTAAGACACGACTTATCGCCACTGGCAGCAGCCACTG
GTAACAGGATTAGCAGAGCGAGGTATGTAGGCGGTGCTACAGAGTTCTTGAAGTGGTGGCCTAACTACGG
CTACACTAGAAGAACAGTATTTGGTATCTGCGCTCTGCTGAAGCCAGTTACCTTCGGAAAAAGAGTTGGT
AGCTCTTGATCCGGCAAACAAACCACCGCTGGTAGCGGTGGTTTTTTTGTTTGCAAGCAGCAGATTACGC
GCAGAAAAAAAGGATCTCAAGAAGATCCTTTGATCTTTTCTACGGGGTCTGACGCTCAGTGGAACGGGGC
CCAATCTGAATAATGTTACAACCAATTAACCAATTCTGATTAGAAAAACTCATCGAGCATCAAATGAAAC
TGCAATTTATTCATATCAGGATTATCAATACCATATTTTTGAAAAAGCCGTTTCTGTAATGAAGGAGAAA
ACTCACCGAGGCAGTTCCATAGGATGGCAAGATCCTGGTATCGGTCTGCGATTCCGACTCGTCCAACATC
AATACAACCTATTAATTTCCCCTCGTCAAAAATAAGGTTATCAAGTGAGAAATCACCATGAGTGACGACT
GAATCCGGTGAGAATGGCAAAAGTTTATGCATTTCTTTCCAGACTTGTTCAACAGGCCAGCCATTACGCT
CGTCATCAAAATCACTCGCATCAACCAAACCGTTATTCATTCGTGATTGCGCCTGAGCGAGACGAAATAC
GCGATCGCTGTTAAAAGGACAATTACAAACAGGAATCGAATGCAACCGGCGCAGGAACACTGCCAGCGCA
TCAACAATATTTTCACCTGAATCAGGATATTCTTCTAATACCTGGAATGCTGTTTTTCCGGGGATCGCAG
TGGTGAGTAACCATGCATCATCAGGAGTACGGATAAAATGCTTGATGGTCGGAAGAGGCATAAATTCCGT
CAGCCAGTTTAGTCTGACCATCTCATCTGTAACATCATTGGCAACGCTACCTTTGCCATGTTTCAGAAAC
AACTCTGGCGCATCGGGCTTCCCATACAAGCGATAGATTGTCGCACCTGATTGCCCGACATTATCGCGAG
CCCATTTATACCCATATAAATCAGCATCCATGTTGGAATTTAATCGCGGCCTCGACGTTTCCCGTTGAAT
ATGGCTCATAACACCCCTTGTATTACTGTTTATGTAAGCAGACAGTTTTATTGTTCATGATGATATATTT
TTATCTTGTGCAATGTAACATCAGAGATTTTGAGACACGGGCCAGAGCTGCAGCTGGATGGCAAATAATG
ATTTTATTTTGACTGATAGTGACCTGTTCGTTGCAACAAATTGATAAGCAATGCTTTCTTATAATGCCAA
CTTTGTACAAGAAAGCTGGGTCTAGATATCTCGAGCTATTACTTGTACAGCTCGTCCATGCCCATCACAT
CGGTAAAGGCCTTTTGCCACTCCTTGAAGTTGAGCTCGGTCTTGGAGTGCTTGAGCTCCGTCTTACGGAA
CACGTACATCGGCTGGTTCTTCAGATAGTTAGCCGCCATTGGCTTGGCAAAGGTGTAGGTGGTCCGCGCA
GTGCTCCGGTAGCGCTTGCCATTTCCAGTGGTGTAACTCCACTTAAAGGTACTGATGATGGTTTTGTCGT
TGGGGTAAGTCTTCTTCGACCTGCACCAGTCCGCAGCGGTCAGCGAGTTGGTCATCACAGGACCGTCAGC
AGGGAAACCAGTCCCCTTCACCTGGGCCTCTCCTTTGATGTGGCTTCCCTCGTAGGTGTAGCGGTAGTTA
ACAGTAAGGGAGGCACCATCTTCAAACTGCATTGTGCGATGGACTTGGTAGCCGGAGCCATC
Features (pLannotate 1.2.2; 7 found; start..end, strand, type, name):
    383..482     -  protein_bind   attL1: mutant version of attL; recombination site for the Gateway® LR reaction LR Clonase™
    532..559     -  terminator     rrnB T2 terminator: transcription terminator T2 from the E. coli rrnB gene
    691..734     +  terminator     rrnB T1 terminator: Escherichia coli rrnB; transcription terminator T1 from the E. coli rrnB gene
    902..1490    -  rep_origin     ori: high-copy-number ColE1/pMB1/pBR322/pUC origin of replication
   1580..2389    -  CDS            KanR: aminoglycoside phosphotransferase; aph(3')-Ia; confers resistance to kanamycin in bacteria or G418 (Geneticin®) in eukaryotes
   2512..2611    +  protein_bind   attL2: mutant version of attL; recombination site for the Gateway® LR reaction LR Clonase™
   2632..267     -  CDS            mNeonGreen (across the origin): mNeonGreen is a basic (constitutively fluorescent) green/yellow fluorescent protein published in 2013, derived from Branchiostoma lanceolatum. It is reported to be a very rapidly-maturing monomer with moderate acid sensitivity.
