[The description below was written by a language model from this plasmid's Addgene catalogue record and pLannotate feature annotations shown in this document.]
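Description:
pENTR2b-Lifeact-mNeonGreen is a small (about 3.1 kb) Gateway entry clone built on the pENTR2b backbone, intended as a shuttle for moving a fluorescent F-actin reporter into destination vectors rather than for direct expression. It is maintained in E. coli through a high-copy ColE1/pUC-type origin and selected with kanamycin via the aph(3')-Ia (KanR) gene. The rrnB T1 and T2 transcription terminators lie upstream of the attL1 site, where they insulate the cloning region from read-through transcription originating in the backbone.

The payload is a synthetic coding sequence in which Lifeact, a short actin-binding peptide widely used to label filamentous actin in living cells, is fused in frame to mNeonGreen, a bright, rapidly maturing monomeric green/yellow fluorescent protein derived from Branchiostoma lanceolatum. The fragment was ordered as a gene block and inserted between the KpnI and XhoI sites of the entry vector, placing it between attL1 and attL2. The automated annotation identifies the mNeonGreen open reading frame, which spans the numbering origin of the circular record, but does not call the short Lifeact segment separately; its orientation relative to attL1 is consistent with Lifeact lying at the N-terminal end of the fusion. No promoter is annotated within the att-flanked cassette, so expression depends on the destination vector: an LR Clonase reaction transfers the fusion into an attR-containing plasmid of choice that supplies the promoter and any delivery elements. The associated work concerns live imaging of cancer cells on endothelial monolayers, consistent with use of the construct to generate cells with fluorescently labelled actin.
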