Addgene plasmid #225496: pENTR2b-Lifeact-mNeonGreen
Purpose: Expression of Lifeact-mNeonGreen (Gateway entry vector)
Depositing lab: Guillaume Jacquemet. Depositing organization: Turku Bioscience Centre. Publication: Fast label-free live imaging with FlowVision reveals key principles of cancer cell arrest on endothelial monolayers. Follain G, Ghimire S, Pylvanainen JW, Vaitkeviciute M, Hidalgo-Cenalmor I, Wurzinger D, Guzman C, Conway JRW, Dibus M, Harkonen J, Oikari S, Rilla K, Salmi M, Ivaska J, Jacquemet G. EMBO J. 2026 Jan 6. doi: 10.1038/s44318-025-00678-9. PubMed 41495248.
Backbone
  Vector backbone: pENTR2b
  Vector type: Gateway entry vector
Growth in bacteria
  Bacterial resistance: Kanamycin, 50 μg/mL
  Growth temperature: 37°C
  Growth strain: DH5alpha
  Copy number: Unknown
Gene/Insert
  Gene/Insert name: Lifeact
  Tag / fusion protein: mNeonGreen
  Cloning method: Restriction Enzyme; 5′ cloning site Kpn1 (unknown if destroyed); 3′ cloning site XhoI (unknown if destroyed)
  Sequencing primers: 5′ cmv
Terms and licenses: Academic/Nonprofit Terms; Industry Terms: Not Available to Industry
Depositor comments: First, gene blocks containing the lifeact sequence (Riedl et al., 2008) in frame with mNeonGreen (Shaner et al., 2013) and flanked with Kpn1 and Xho1 restriction sites were purchased from IDT (Integrated DNA Technologies, Inc.). Through enzymatic digestion (Kpn1, ThermoFisher Scientific, FD0524, and XhoI, ThermoFisher Scientific, FD0694) of the two sites on both gene blocks and the pENTR2b entry vector (ThermoFisher Scientific, A10463), we obtained pENTR2b-Lifeact-mNeonGreen. Please visit https://doi.org/10.1101/2024.09.30.615654 for the bioRxiv preprint.
How to cite: pENTR2b-Lifeact-mNeonGreen was a gift from Guillaume Jacquemet (Addgene plasmid # 225496 ; http://n2t.net/addgene:225496 ; RRID:Addgene_225496)
